>Addgene plasmid #111207 | TNFR2-GFP | addgene full sequence | sequence record 213090 | Addgene NGS Result
CATGTTCTTTCCTGCGTTATCCCCTGATTCTGTGGATAACCGTATTACCGCCATGCATTAGTTATTAATA
GTAATCAATTACGGGGTCATTAGTTCATAGCCCATATATGGAGTTCCGCGTTACATAACTTACGGTAAAT
GGCCCGCCTGGCTGACCGCCCAACGACCCCCGCCCATTGACGTCAATAATGACGTATGTTCCCATAGTAA
CGCCAATAGGGACTTTCCATTGACGTCAATGGGTGGAGTATTTACGGTAAACTGCCCACTTGGCAGTACA
TCAAGTGTATCATATGCCAAGTACGCCCCCTATTGACGTCAATGACGGTAAATGGCCCGCCTGGCATTAT
GCCCAGTACATGACCTTATGGGACTTTCCTACTTGGCAGTACATCTACGTATTAGTCATCGCTATTACCA
TGGTGATGCGGTTTTGGCAGTACATCAATGGGCGTGGATAGCGGTTTGACTCACGGGGATTTCCAAGTCT
CCACCCCATTGACGTCAATGGGAGTTTGTTTTGGCACCAAAATCAACGGGACTTTCCAAAATGTCGTAAC
AACTCCGCCCCATTGACGCAAATGGGCGGTAGGCGTGTACGGTGGGAGGTCTATATAAGCAGAGCTGGTT
TAGTGAACCGTCAGATCCGCTAGCGCTACCGGACTCAGATCTCGAGACCACCATGGCGCCCGTCGCCGTC
TGGGCCGCGCTGGCCGTCGGACTGGAGCTCTGGGCTGCGGCGCACGCCTTGCCCGCCCAGGTGGCATTTA
CACCCTACGCCCCGGAGCCCGGGAGCACATGCCGGCTCAGAGAATACTATGACCAAACAGCTCAGATGTG
CTGCAGCAAATGCTCGCCGGGCCAACATGCAAAAGTCTTCTGTACCAAGACCTCGGACACCGTGTGTGAC
TCCTGTGAGGACAGCACATACACCCAGCTCTGGAACTGGGTTCCCGAGTGCTTGAGCTGTGGCTCCCGCT
GTAGCTCTGACCAGGTGGAAACTCAAGCCTGCACTCGGGAACAGAACCGCATCTGCACCTGCAGGCCCGG
CTGGTACTGCGCGCTGAGCAAGCAGGAGGGGTGCCGGCTGTGCGCGCCGCTGCGCAAGTGCCGCCCGGGC
TTCGGCGTGGCCAGACCAGGAACTGAAACATCAGACGTGGTGTGCAAGCCCTGTGCCCCGGGGACGTTCT
CCAACACGACTTCACCCACGGATATTTGCAGGCCCCACCAGATCTGTAACGTGGTGGCCATCCCTGGGAA
TGCAAGCATGGATGCAGTCTGCACGTCCACGTCCCCCACCCGGAGTATGGCCCCAGGGGCAGTACACTTA
CCCCAGCCAGTGTCCACACGATCCCAACACACGCAGCCAACTCCAGAACCCAGCACTGCTCCAAGCACCT
CCTTCCTGCTCCCAATGGGCCCCAGCCCCCCAGCTGAAGGGAGCACTGGCGACTTCGCTCTTCCAGTTGG
ACTGATTGTGGGTGTGACAGCCTTGGGTCTACTAATAATAGGAGTGGTGAACTGTGTCATCATGACCCAG
GTGAAAAAGAAGCCCTTGTGCCTGCAGAGAGAAGCCAAGGTGCCTCACTTGCCTGCCGGTAAGGCCCGGG
GTACACAGGGCCCCGAGCAGCAGCACCTACTGATCACAGCGCCGAGCTCCAGCAGCAGCTCCCTGGAGAG
CTCGGCCAGTGCGTTGGACAGAAGGGCGCCCACTCGGAACCAGCCACAGGCACCAGGCGTGGAGGCCAGT
GGGGCCGGGGAGGCCCGGGCCAGCACCGGGAGCTCAGATTCTTCCCCTGGTGGCCATGGGACCCAGGTCA
ATGTCACCTGCATCGTGAACGTCTGTAGCAGCTCTGACCACAGCTCACAGTGCTCCTCCCAAGCCAGCTC
CACAATGGGAGACACAGATTCCAGCCCCTCGGAGTCCCCGAAGGACGAGCAGGTCCCCTTCTCCAAGGAG
GAATGTGCCTTTCGGTCACAGCTGGAGACGCCAGAGACCCTGCTGGGGAGCACCGAAGAGAAGCCCCTGC
CCCTTGGAGTGCCTGATGCTGGGATGAAGCCCAGTCGAATTCTGCAGTCGACGGTACCGCGGGCCCGGGA
TCCACCGGTCGCCACCATGGTGAGCAAGGGCGAGGAGCTGTTCACCGGGGTGGTGCCCATCCTGGTCGAG
CTGGACGGCGACGTAAACGGCCACAAGTTCAGCGTGTCCGGCGAGGGCGAGGGCGATGCCACCTACGGCA
AGCTGACCCTGAAGTTCATCTGCACCACCGGCAAGCTGCCCGTGCCCTGGCCCACCCTCGTGACCACCCT
GACCTACGGCGTGCAGTGCTTCAGCCGCTACCCCGACCACATGAAGCAGCACGACTTCTTCAAGTCCGCC
ATGCCCGAAGGCTACGTCCAGGAGCGCACCATCTTCTTCAAGGACGACGGCAACTACAAGACCCGCGCCG
AGGTGAAGTTCGAGGGCGACACCCTGGTGAACCGCATCGAGCTGAAGGGCATCGACTTCAAGGAGGACGG
CAACATCCTGGGGCACAAGCTGGAGTACAACTACAACAGCCACAACGTCTATATCATGGCCGACAAGCAG
AAGAACGGCATCAAGGTGAACTTCAAGATCCGCCACAACATCGAGGACGGCAGCGTGCAGCTCGCCGACC
ACTACCAGCAGAACACCCCCATCGGCGACGGCCCCGTGCTGCTGCCCGACAACCACTACCTGAGCACCCA
GTCCGCCCTGAGCAAAGACCCCAACGAGAAGCGCGATCACATGGTCCTGCTGGAGTTCGTGACCGCCGCC
GGGATCACTCTCGGCATGGACGAGCTGTACAAGTAAAGCGGCCGCGACTCTAGATCATAATCAGCCATAC
CACATTTGTAGAGGTTTTACTTGCTTTAAAAAACCTCCCACACCTCCCCCTGAACCTGAAACATAAAATG
AATGCAATTGTTGTTGTTAACTTGTTTATTGCAGCTTATAATGGTTACAAATAAAGCAATAGCATCACAA
ATTTCACAAATAAAGCATTTTTTTCACTGCATTCTAGTTGTGGTTTGTCCAAACTCATCAATGTATCTTA
AGGCGTAAATTGTAAGCGTTAATATTTTGTTAAAATTCGCGTTAAATTTTTGTTAAATCAGCTCATTTTT
TAACCAATAGGCCGAAATCGGCAAAATCCCTTATAAATCAAAAGAATAGACCGAGATAGGGT
[37 nt withheld, positions 3213-3249]
AAAGAACGTGGACTCCAACGTCAAAGG
[49 nt withheld, positions 3277-3325]
T
[91 nt withheld, positions 3327-3417]
G
[124 nt withheld, positions 3419-3542]
CAGGTGGCACTTTTCGGGGAAATGTGCGCGGAACCCCTATTTGTTTATTTTTCTAAATACATTCAAATAT
GTATCCGCTCATGAGACAATAACCCTGATAAATGCTTCAATAATATTGAAAAAGGAAGAGTCCTGAGGCG
GAAAGAACCAGCTGTGGAATGTGTGTCAGTTAGGGTGTGGAAAGTCCCCAGGCTCCCCAGCAGGCAGAAG
TATGCAAAGCATGCATCTCAATTAGTCAGCAACCAGGTGTGGAAAGTCCCCAGGCTCCCCAGCAGGCAGA
AGTATGCAAAGCATGCATCTCAATTAGTCAGCAACCATAGTCCCGCCCCTAACTCCGCCCATCCCGCCCC
TAACTCCGCCCAGTTCCGCCCATTCTCCGCCCCATGGCTGACTAATTTTTTTTATTTATGCAGAGGCCGA
GGCCGCCTCGGCCTCTGAGCTATTCCAGAAGTAGTGAGGAGGCTTTTTTGGAGGCCTAGGCTTTTGCAAA
GATCGATCAAGAGACAGGATGAGGATCGTTTCGCATGATTGAACAAGATGGATTGCACGCAGGTTCTCCG
GCCGCTTGGGTGGAGAGGCTATTCGGCTATGACTGGGCACAACAGACAATCGGCTGCTCTGATGCCGCCG
TGTTCCGGCTGTCAGCGCAGGGGCGCCCGGTTCTTTTTGTCAAGACCGACCTGTCCGGTGCCCTGAATGA
ACTGCAAGACGAGGCAGCGCGGCTATCGTGGCTGGCCACGACGGGCGTTCCTTGCGCAGCTGTGCTCGAC
GTTGTCACTGAAGCGGGAAGGGACTGGCTGCTATTGGGCGAAGTGCCGGGGCAGGATCTCCTGTCATCTC
ACCTTGCTCCTGCCGAGAAAGTATCCATCATGGCTGATGCAATGCGGCGGCTGCATACGCTTGATCCGGC
TACCTGCCCATTCGACCACCAAGCGAAACATCGCATCGAGCGAGCACGTACTCGGATGGAAGCCGGTCTT
GTCGATCAGGATGATCTGGACGAAGAGCATCAGGGGCTCGCGCCAGCCGAACTGTTCGCCAGGCTCAAGG
CGAGCATGCCCGACGGCGAGGATCTCGTCGTGACCCATGGCGATGCCTGCTTGCCGAATATCATGGTGGA
AAATGGCCGCTTTTCTGGATTCATCGACTGTGGCCGGCTGGGTGTGGCGGACCGCTATCAGGACATAGCG
TTGGCTACCCGTGATATTGCTGAAGAGCTTGGCGGCGAATGGGCTGACCGCTTCCTCGTGCTTTACGGTA
TCGCCGCTCCCGATTCGCAGCGCATCGCCTTCTATCGCCTTCTTGACGAGTTCTTCTGAGCGGGACTCTG
GGGTTCGAAATGACCGACCAAGCGACGCCCAACCTGCCATCACGAGATTTCGATTCCACCGCCGCCTTCT
ATGAAAGGTTGGGCTTCGGAATCGTTTTCCGGGACGCCGGCTGGATGATCCTCCAGCGCGGGGATCTCAT
GCTGGAGTTCTTCGCCCACCCTAGGGGGAGGCTAACTGAAACACGGAAGGAGACAATACCGGAAGGAACC
CGCGCTATGACGGCAATAAAAAGACAGAATAAAACGCACGGTGTTGGGTCGTTTGTTCATAAACGCGGGG
TTCGGTCCCAGGGCTGGCACTCTGTCGATACCCCACCGAGACCCCATTGGGGCCAATACGCCCGCGTTTC
TTCCTTTTCCCCACCCCACCCCCCAAGTTCGGGTGAAGGCCCAGGGCTCGCAGCCAACGTCGGGGCGGCA
GGCCCTGCCATAGCCTCAGGTTACTCATATATACTTTAGATTGATTTAAAACTTCATTTTTAATTTAAAA
GGATCTAGGTGAAGATCCTTTTTGATAATCTCATGACCAAAATCCCTTAACGTGAGTTTTCGTTCCACTG
AGCGTCAGACCCCGTAGAAAAGATCAAAGGATCTTCTTGAGATCCTTTTTTTCTGCGCGTAATCTGCTGC
TTGCAAACAAAAAAACCACCGCTACCAGCGGTGGTTTGTTTGCCGGATCAAGAGCTACCAACTCTTTTTC
CGAAGGTAACTGGCTTCAGCAGAGCGCAGATACCAAATACTGTTCTTCTAGTGTAGCCGTAGTTAGGCCA
CCACTTCAAGAACTCTGTAGCACCGCCTACATACCTCGCTCTGCTAATCCTGTTACCAGTGGCTGCTGCC
AGTGGCGATAAGTCGTGTCTTACCGGGTTGGACTCAAGACGATAGTTACCGGATAAGGCGCAGCGGTCGG
GCTGAACGGGGGGTTCGTGCACACAGCCCAGCTTGGAGCGAACGACCTACACCGAACTGAGATACCTACA
GCGTGAGCTATGAGAAAGCGCCACGCTTCCCGAAGGGAGAAAGGCGGACAGGTATCCGGTAAGCGGCAGG
GTCGGAACAGGAGAGCGCACGAGGGAGCTTCCAGGGGGAAACGCCTGGTATCTTTATAGTCCTGTCGGGT
TTCGCCACCTCTGACTTGAGCGTCGATTTTTGTGATGCTCGTCAGGGGGGCGGAGCCTATGGAAAAACGC
CAGCAACGCGGCCTTTTTACGGTTCCTGGCCTTTTGCTGGCCTTTTGCTCA
Features (pLannotate 1.2.2; 17 found; start..end, strand, type, name):
      1..51      +  rep_origin     RSF ori (fragment): Plasmids containing the RSF 1030 origin of replication can be propagated in E. coli cells that contain additional plasmids with compatible origins.
    119..422     +  enhancer       CMV enhancer: human cytomegalovirus immediate early enhancer
    423..626     +  promoter       CMV promoter: human cytomegalovirus (CMV) immediate early promoter
    649..676     +  misc_feature   MCS (fragment): multiple cloning site
    683..2065    +  CDS            TNFRSF1B: TNR1B_HUMAN - Also known as TNFBR, TNFR2. Experimental evidence at protein level: Swiss-Prot protein existence level 1. Receptor with high affinity for TNFSF2/TNF-alpha and approximately 5-fold lower affinity for homotrimeric TNFSF1/lymphotoxin-alpha. The TRAF1/TRAF2 complex recruits the apoptotic suppressors BIRC2 and BIRC3 to TNFRSF1B/TNFR2. This receptor mediates most of the metabolic effects of TNF-alpha. Isoform 2 blocks TNF-alpha-induced apoptosis, which suggests that it regulates TNF-alpha function by antagonizing its biological activity. From Homo sapiens (Human).
   2065..2103    +  misc_feature   MCS (fragment): multiple cloning site
   2117..2836    +  CDS            EGFP: the original enhanced GFP (Yang et al., 1996) mammalian codon-optimized
   2853..2936    +  CDS            large T antigen (fragment): large T antigen from SV40 (simian virus 40)
   2959..3080    +  polyA_signal   SV40 poly(A) signal: SV40 polyadenylation signal
   3114..3542    -  rep_origin     f1 ori (sequence partly withheld): f1 bacteriophage origin of replication; arrow indicates direction of (+) strand synthesis
   3569..3673    +  promoter       AmpR promoter: bla
   3675..4032    +  promoter       SV40 promoter: SV40 enhancer and early promoter
   4067..4861    +  CDS            NeoR/KanR: aminoglycoside phosphotransferase from Tn5; aph(3')-II (or nptII); confers resistance to neomycin, kanamycin, and G418 (Geneticin®)
   4882..5034    +  CDS            ble (fragment): BLE_KLEPN - Experimental evidence at protein level: Swiss-Prot protein existence level 1. Binding protein with a strong affinity to the bleomycin family of antibiotics. Binds to CL990; an antimitotic-antibiotic compound. From Klebsiella pneumoniae.
   5093..5140    +  polyA_signal   HSV TK poly(A) signal: herpes simplex virus thymidine kinase polyadenylation signal (Cole and Stacy, 1985)
   5231..5247    -  polyA_signal   bGH poly(A) signal (fragment): bovine growth hormone polyadenylation signal
   5469..6057    +  rep_origin     ori: high-copy-number ColE1/pMB1/pBR322/pUC origin of replication
