[The description below was written by a language model from this plasmid's Addgene catalogue record and pLannotate feature annotations shown in this document.]
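Description:
TNFR2-GFP is a mammalian expression plasmid of about 6.1 kb that encodes human TNF receptor 2 (TNFRSF1B, also called p75 or CD120b) fused at its C terminus to EGFP. The catalogue lists the backbone as unknown but from Clontech. The feature layout resembles an N-terminal-insert EGFP fusion vector, with residual multiple cloning site fragments flanking the receptor coding sequence directly upstream of EGFP. Expression is driven by the human cytomegalovirus immediate early enhancer and promoter, and the transcript is terminated by the SV40 polyadenylation signal. The short "large T antigen" fragment annotated just after EGFP lies in this SV40-derived 3′ region. The receptor insert carries two recorded amino acid substitutions relative to the reference, S175P and D306G; the record does not say whether these are intentional or what effect they have.

Propagation in E. coli relies on a high-copy ColE1/pUC-type origin, and an f1 origin is also present. A single NeoR/KanR (Tn5 aminoglycoside phosphotransferase) gene provides selection in both hosts. A bacterial bla-type promoter drives it for kanamycin resistance in bacteria, and the SV40 enhancer/early promoter drives it for G418 selection of stably transfected mammalian cells, with the HSV TK poly(A) signal downstream. The small RSF ori, ble and bGH poly(A) fragments are short partial matches and are probably not functional elements.

The stated purpose is simply a fluorescent fusion protein. A construct of this kind would typically be used to visualise the expression and subcellular localisation of TNFR2 in transfected cells by fluorescence microscopy.
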