Addgene plasmid #111207: TNFR2-GFP
Purpose: fluorescent fusion protein
Depositing lab: Johannes A. Schmid. Depositing organization: Medical University of Vienna.
Backbone
  Vector backbone: Unknown
  Backbone manufacturer: Clontech
  Vector type: Mammalian Expression
  Selectable markers: Neomycin (select with G418)
Growth in bacteria
  Bacterial resistance: Kanamycin, 50 μg/mL
  Growth temperature: 37°C
  Growth strain: DH5alpha
  Copy number: High Copy
Gene/Insert
  Gene/Insert name: TNFRSF1B
  Species: H. sapiens (human)
  Mutation: S175P, D306G
  Entrez Gene: TNFRSF1B (a.k.a. CD120b, TBPII, TNF-R-II, TNF-R75, TNFBR, TNFR1B, TNFR2, TNFR80, p75, p75TNFR)
  Tag / fusion protein: EGFP (C terminal on insert)
  Cloning method: Restriction Enzyme; 5′ cloning site Unknown (unknown if destroyed)
Terms and licenses: Academic/Nonprofit Terms; Industry Terms: Not Available to Industry
How to cite: TNFR2-GFP was a gift from Johannes A. Schmid (Addgene plasmid # 111207 ; http://n2t.net/addgene:111207 ; RRID:Addgene_111207)
